>Addgene plasmid #63390 | pFusX3-45 | depositor partial sequence | sequence record 105298 | pFusX3_GTA
AGTCTTAAGCGTCTCCATGGCCTGACCCCGGACCAAGTGGTGGCTATCGCCAGCAACAATGGCGGCAAGC
AAGCGCTCGAAACGGTGCAGCGGCTGTTGCCGGTGCTGTGCCAGGACCATGGCCTCACACCCGATCAGGT
CGTGGCTATCGCCAGCAACGGTGGCGGCAAGCAAGCGCTCGAAACGGTGCAGCGGCTGTTGCCGGTGCTG
TGCCAGGACCATGGCCTGACCCCGGACCAAGTGGTGGCTATCGCCAGCAACATTGGCGGCAAGCAAGCGC
TCGAAACGGTGCAGCGGCTGTTGCCGGTGCTGTGCCAGGACCATGGCCTGCGAGACGTC
