>Addgene plasmid #63390 | pFusX3-45 | depositor partial sequence | sequence record 105299 | FusX3
CGTCTCCATGGCCTGACCCCGGACCAAGTGGTGGCTATCGAGACCGGCGCCGCTACGGGCGCGTCCCATT
CGCCATTCAGGCTGCGCAACTGTTGGGAAGGGCGATCGGTGCGGGCTCTTCGCTATTACGCCAGCTGGCG
AAAGGGGGATGTGCTGCAAGGCGATTAAGTTGGGAACGCCAGGGTTTTCCCAGTCACGACGTTGTAAAAC
GACGGCCAGTGAGCGCGCGTAATCGACTCACTATAGGGCGAATTGGGTACCGGGCCCCCCCTCGAGGTCC
TCCAGCTTTTGTTCCCTTTAGTGAGGGTTAATTGCGCGCTTGGCGTAATCATGGTCATAGCTGTTTCCTG
TGTGAAATTGTTATCCGCTCACAATTCCACACAACATACGAGCCGGAAGCATAAAGTGTAAAGCCTGGGG
TGCCTAATGAGTGAGCTAACTCACATTAATTGCGTTGCGCTCACTGCCCGCTTTCCACCGGTGGTCTCTG
GCGGCAAGCAAGCGCTCGAAACGGTGCAGCGGCTGTTGCCGGTGCTGTGCCAGGACCATGGCCTGCGAGA
CGTCTAGACCAGCCAGGACAGAAATGCCTCGACTTCGCTGCTACCCAAGGTTGCCGGGTGACGCACACCG
TGGAAACGGATGAAGGCACGAACCCAGTGGACATAAGCCTGTTCGGTTCGTAAGCTGTAATGCAAGTAGC
GTATGCGCTCACGCAACTGGTCCAGAACCTTGACCGAACGCAGCGGTGGTAACGGCGCAGTGGCGGTTTT
CATGGCTTGTTATGACTGTTTTTTTGGGGTACAGTCTATGCCTCGGGCATCCAAGCAGCAAGCGCGTTAC
GCCGTGGGTCGATGTTTGATGTTATGGAGCAGCAACGATGTTACGCAGCAGGGCAGTCGCCCTAAAACAA
AGTTAAACATTATGAGGGAAGCGGTGATCGCCGAAGTATCGACTCAACTATCAGAGGTAGTTGGCGTCAT
CGAGCGCCATCTCGAACCGACGTTGCTGGCCGTACATTTGTACGGCTCCGCAGTGGATGGCGGCCTGAAG
CCACACAGTGATATTGATTTGCTGGTTACGGTGACCGTAAGGCTTGATGAAACAACGCGGCGAGCTTTGA
TCAACGACCTTTTGGAAACTTCGGCTTCCCCTGGAGAGAGCGAGATTCTCCGCGCTGTAGAAGTCACCAT
TGTTGTGCACGACGACATCATTCCGTGGCGTTATCCAGCTAAGCGCGAACTGCAATTTGGAGAATGGCAG
CGCAATGACATTCTTGCAGGTATCTTCGAGCCAGCCACGATCGACATTGATCTGGCTATCTTGCTGACAA
AAGCAAGAGAACATAGCGTTGCCTTGGTAGGTCCAGCGGCGGAGGAACTCTTTGATCCGGTTCCTGAACA
GGATCTATTTGAGGCGCTAAATGAAACCTTAACGCTATGGAACTCGCCGCCCGACTGGGCTGGCGATGAG
CGAAATGTAGTGCTTACGTTGTCCCGCATTTGGTACAGCGCAGTAACCGGCAAAATCGCGCCGAAGGATG
TCGCTGCCGACTGGGCAATGGAGCGCCTGCCGGCCCAGTATCAGCCCGTCATACTTGAAGCTAGACAGGC
TTATCTTGGACAAGAAGAAGATCGCTTGGCCTCGCGCGCAGATCAGTTGGAAGAATTTGTCCACTACGTG
AAAGGCGAGATCACCAAGGTAGTCGGCAAATAACCCTCGAGCCACCCATGACCAAAATCCCTTAACGTGA
GTTACGCGTCGTTCCACTGAGCGTCAGACCCCGTAGAAAAGATCAAAGGATCTTCTTGAGATCCTTTTTT
TCTGCGCGTAATCTGCTGCTTGCAAACAAAAAAACCACCGCTACCAGCGGTGGTTTGTTTGCCGGATCAA
GAGCTACCAACTCTTTTTCCGAAGGTAACTGGCTTCAGCAGAGCGCAGATACCAAATACTGTCCTTCTAG
TGTAGCCGTAGTTAGGCCACCACTTCAAGAACTCTGTAGCACCGCCTACATACCTCGCTCTGCTAATCCT
GTTACCAGTGGCTGCTGCCAGTGGCGATAAGTCGTGTCTTACCGGGTTGGACTCAAGACGATAGTTACCG
GATAAGGCGCAGCGGTCGGGCTGAACGGGGGGTTCGTGCACACAGCCCAGCTTGGAGCGAACGACCTACA
CCGAACTGAGATACCTACAGCGTGAGCATTGAGAAAGCGCCACGCTTCCCGAAGGGAGAAAGGCGGACAG
GTATCCGGTAAGCGGCAGGGTCGGAACAGGAGAGCGCACGAGGGAGCTTCCAGGGGGAAACGCCTGGTAT
CTTTATAGTCCTGTCGGGTTTCGCCACCTCTGACTTGAGCGTCGATTTTTGTGATGCTCGTCAGGGGGGC
GGAGCCTATGGAAAAACGCCAGCAACGCGGCCTTTTTACGGTTCCTGGCCTTTTGCTGGCCTTTTGCTCA
CATGTTCTTTCCTGCGTTATCCCCTGATTCTGTGGATAACCGTATTACCGCCTTTGAGTGAGCTGATACC
GCTCGCCGCAGCCGAACGACCGAGCGCAGCGAGTCAGTGAGCGAGGAAGCGGAAGAGCGCCCAATACGCA
AACCGCCTCTCCCCGCGCGTTGGCCGATTCATTAATGCAGCTGGCACGACAGGTTTCCCGACTGGAAAGC
GGGCAGTGAGCGCAACGCAATTAATACGCGTACCGCTAGCCAGGAAGAGTTTGTAGAAACGCAAAAAGGC
CATCCGTCAGGATGGCCTTCTGCTTAGTTTGATGCCTGGCAGTTTATGGCGGGCGTCCTGCCCGCCACCC
TCCGGGCCGTTGCTTCACAACGTTCAAATCCGCTCCCGGCGGATTTGTCCTACTCAGGAGAGCGTTCACC
GACAAACAACAGATAAAACGAAAGGCCCAGTCTTCCGACTGAGCCTTTCGTTTTATTTGATGCCTGGCAG
TTCCCTACTCTCGCGTTAACGCTAGCATGGATGTTTTCCCAGTCACGACGTTGTAAAACGACGGCCAGTC
TTAAG
