>Addgene plasmid #63390 | pFusX3-45 | addgene partial sequence | sequence record 115542 | pCR8_R1 5'-cgaaccgaacaggcttatgt-3'
GTGCGTCACCCGGCAACCTTGGGTAGCAGCGAAGTCGAGGCATTTCTGTCCTGGCTGGTCTAGACGTCTC
GCAGGCCATGGTCCTGGCACAGCACCGGCAACAGCCGCTGCACCGTTTCGAGCGCTTGCTTGCCGCCAAT
GTTGCTGGCGATAGCCACCACTTGGTCCGGGGTCAGGCCATGGTCCTGGCACAGCACCGGCAACAGCCGC
TGCACCGTTTCGAGCGCTTGCTTGCCGCCACCGTTGCTGGCGATAGCCACGACCTGATCGGGTGTGAGGC
CATGGTCCTGGCACAGCACCGGCAACAGCCGCTGCACCGTTTCGAGCGCTTGCTTGCCGCCATTGTTGCT
GGCGATAGCCACCACTTGGTCCGGGGTCAGGCCATGGAGACGCTTAAGACTGGCCGTCGTTTTACAACGT
CGTGACTGGGAAAACATCCATGCTAGCGTTAACGCGAGAGTAGGGAACTGCCAGGCATCAAATAAAACGA
AAGGCTCAGTCGGAAGACTGGGCCTTTCGTTTTATCTGTTGTTTGTCGGTGAACGCTCTCCTGAGTAGGA
CAAATCCGCCGGGAGCGGATTTGAACGTTGTGAAGCAACGGCCCGGAGGGTGGCGGGCAGGACGCCCGCC
ATAAACTGCCAGGCATCAAACTAAGCAGAAGGCCATCCTGA
