[The description below was written by a language model from this plasmid's Addgene catalogue record.]
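Description:
pFusX3-45 is a bacterial library plasmid from the FusX system, a one-step assembly platform for building TALE repeat arrays and TALENs. It is built on the FusX3 backbone (about 3 kb without insert), is maintained at high copy in standard E. coli cloning strains, and is selected with spectinomycin. The record does not name the origin of replication or list any other backbone features, and no feature table is provided. The listed sequencing primers carry pCR8 names, which hints at a pCR8-type backbone, but the record does not say so.

The insert is a synthetic, pre-assembled trimer of TALE repeat units carrying the repeat-variable diresidues NN, NG and NI. Under the standard TALE code these recognise G, T and A respectively, matching the alternative insert name X3_GTA. This trimer occupies RVD positions 7 to 9 of the final array. The "X3" designation marks the positional library to which the plasmid belongs, with each member of that library encoding a different three-RVD combination for the same slot. The trimer was cloned in using BsaI sites at both ends, which were destroyed in the process. BsaI is a type IIS enzyme, the class used in Golden Gate style cloning to create custom overhangs for ordered ligation.

In use, a plasmid such as this one is chosen according to the target DNA sequence and combined with the trimer plasmids for the other positions and a receiver vector. This produces a complete TALE DNA-binding domain in a single reaction, for TALEN-based genome editing or other TALE fusions. The plasmid is a building-block component: the record lists no promoter or expression elements, so it is not intended for expression on its own.
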