Addgene plasmid #63390: pFusX3-45
Purpose: Encodes RVD positions 7-9 in TALEN assembly
Depositing lab: Stephen Ekker. Depositing organization: Mayo Foundation for Medical Education and Research. Publication: FusX: A rapid one-step TALE assembly system for genome science. Ma AC, McNulty MS, Tanya PL, Jarryd CM, Martinez-Galvez G, Argue DP, Lee HB, Urban MD, Bullard CE, Blackburn PR, Man TK, Clark KJ, Ekker SC. Hum Gene Ther. 2016 Jun;27(6):451-63. doi: 10.1089/hum.2015.172 PubMed 26854857.
Backbone
  Vector backbone: FusX3
  Backbone size w/o insert (bp): 3015
  Vector type: TALEN
Growth in bacteria
  Bacterial resistance: Spectinomycin, 50 μg/mL
  Growth temperature: 37°C
  Growth strain: DH5alpha
  Copy number: High Copy
Gene/Insert
  Gene/Insert name: NN NG NI (alt name: X3_GTA)
  Species: Synthetic
  Mutation: none
  Cloning method: Restriction Enzyme; 5′ cloning site BsaI (destroyed during cloning); 3′ cloning site BsaI (destroyed during cloning)
  Sequencing primers: 5′ pCR8_F1; 3′ pCR8_R1
Terms and licenses: Academic/Nonprofit Terms; Industry Terms: Not Available to Industry
How to cite: pFusX3-45 was a gift from Stephen Ekker (Addgene plasmid # 63390 ; http://n2t.net/addgene:63390 ; RRID:Addgene_63390)
